Addgene plasmid #215398: pRSET-Cm-CspA1
Purpose: Cm NCPPB382 cspA1 codon-optimized for E. coli recombinant protein expression (6xHis-CspA1)
Depositing lab: Gitta Coaker. Depositing organization: University of California, Davis. Publication: Natural variation of immune epitopes reveals intrabacterial antagonism. Stevens DM, Moreno-Perez A, Weisberg AJ, Ramsing C, Fliegmann J, Zhang N, Madrigal M, Martin G, Steinbrenner A, Felix G, Coaker G. Proc Natl Acad Sci U S A. 2024 Jun 4;121(23):e2319499121. doi: 10.1073/pnas.2319499121. Epub 2024 May 30. PubMed 38814867.
Backbone
  Vector backbone: pRSET
  Backbone size w/o insert (bp): 4777
  Total vector size (bp): 3161
  Vector type: Bacterial Expression
Growth in bacteria
  Bacterial resistance: Ampicillin, 100 μg/mL
  Growth temperature: 37°C
  Growth strain: DH5alpha
  Growth instructions: Protein Expression Induced at 28°C
  Copy number: High Copy
Gene/Insert
  Gene/Insert name: cspA1
  Species: Clavibacter michiganensis
  Insert size (bp): 204
  Mutation: Codon-optimized for E. coli BL21(DE3)
  Promoter: T7 promoter
  Tag / fusion protein: 6xHis Tag (N terminal on backbone)
  Cloning method: Gateway Cloning
  Sequencing primers: 5′ GGGGACAAGTTTGTACAAAAAAGCAGGCT; 3′ GGGGACCACTTTGTACAAGAAAGCTGGGT
Terms and licenses: Academic/Nonprofit Terms; Industry Terms: Not Available to Industry
Depositor comments: Please visit https://pubmed.ncbi.nlm.nih.gov/37790530/ for bioRxiv preprint.
How to cite: pRSET-Cm-CspA1 was a gift from Gitta Coaker (Addgene plasmid # 215398 ; http://n2t.net/addgene:215398 ; RRID:Addgene_215398)
