[The description below was written by a language model from this plasmid's Addgene catalogue record and pLannotate feature annotations shown in this document.]
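Description:
pRSET-Cm-CspA1 is a bacterial expression plasmid built on a Gateway-adapted pRSET backbone for producing recombinant cold shock protein CspA1 from the Gram-positive plant pathogen Clavibacter michiganensis (strain NCPPB382) in E. coli. It is maintained at high copy from a ColE1/pUC-type origin and selected with ampicillin through the β-lactamase (AmpR) gene and its native promoter. An f1 phage origin is also present, which in principle allows single-stranded DNA production. The sequenced plasmid is 3,161 bp. The catalogue lists a larger backbone size without insert, which probably reflects the Gateway destination vector before its recombination cassette was exchanged for the short insert.

The expression cassette is driven by a T7 promoter followed by the T7 gene 10 ribosome binding site, so it requires a host supplying T7 RNA polymerase, such as the BL21(DE3) strain for which the 204 bp cspA1 coding sequence was codon-optimized. Translation begins in the pRSET leader, which provides an N-terminal 6xHis tag (picked up by the annotation as a fragment of a composite tag), the T7 gene 10 leader peptide and the Xpress epitope with its enterokinase cleavage site. This leader reads through the attB1 site into the insert. The annotation tool labels the insert by its homology to a Streptomyces cold shock protein, consistent with a conserved cold shock domain. The insert is followed by attB2 and the T7 terminator. Small lacI, lacZα and SET1 fragments appear to be backbone remnants.

The construct is intended for expression and His-tag affinity purification of 6xHis-CspA1, and the associated work concerns natural variation in bacterial immune epitopes.
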