Features (pLannotate 1.2.2; 16 found; start..end, strand, type, name):
    730..783     +  CDS            lacI (fragment): lac repressor; lacI; The lac repressor binds to the lac operator to inhibit transcription in E. coli. This inhibition can be relieved by adding lactose or isopropyl-β-D-thiogalactopyranoside (IPTG).
    803..821     +  promoter       T7 promoter: promoter for bacteriophage T7 RNA polymerase
    853..875     +  RBS            RBS: efficient ribosome binding site from bacteriophage T7 gene 10 (Olins and Rangwala, 1989)
    895..915     +  CDS            capTEV™ (fragment): composite tag for in vivo biotinylation, TEV protease cleavage, and 6xHis tagging
    916..948     +  CDS            T7 tag (gene 10 leader): leader peptide from bacteriophage T7 gene 10 promotes efficient translation in E. coli
    952..975     +  CDS            Xpress™ tag: Xpress™ epitope tag, including an enterokinase recognition and cleavage site
   1000..1024    +  protein_bind   attB1: mutant version of attB; recombination site for the Gateway® BP reaction BP Clonase™
   1027..1224    +  CDS            SC7.0: CSP7_STRCL - Experimental evidence at protein level: Swiss-Prot protein existence level 1. From Streptomyces clavuligerus.
   1232..1256    -  protein_bind   attB2: mutant version of attB; recombination site for the Gateway® BP reaction BP Clonase™
   1302..1351    +  CDS            SET1 (fragment): solubility-enhancement tag derived from T7 phage gene 10B
   1359..1406    +  terminator     T7 terminator: transcription terminator for bacteriophage T7 RNA polymerase
   1432..1498    +  CDS            lacZα (fragment): LacZα fragment of β-galactosidase; lacZ fragment
   1503..1931    +  rep_origin     f1 ori (sequence partly withheld): f1 bacteriophage origin of replication; arrow indicates direction of (+) strand synthesis
   1984..2088    +  promoter       AmpR promoter: bla
   2089..2949    +  CDS            AmpR: β-lactamase; bla; confers resistance to ampicillin, carbenicillin, and related antibiotics
   3120..547     +  rep_origin     ori (across the origin): high-copy-number ColE1/pMB1/pBR322/pUC origin of replication
>Addgene plasmid #215398 | pRSET-Cm-CspA1 | addgene full sequence | sequence record 425806 | Addgene NGS Result
AAAAAAACCACCGCTACCAGCGGTGGTTTGTTTGCCGGATCAAGAGCTACCAACTCTTTTTCCGAAGGTA
ACTGGCTTCAGCAGAGCGCAGATACCAAATACTGTTCTTCTAGTGTAGCCGTAGTTAGGCCACCACTTCA
AGAACTCTGTAGCACCGCCTACATACCTCGCTCTGCTAATCCTGTTACCAGTGGCTGCTGCCAGTGGCGA
TAAGTCGTGTCTTACCGGGTTGGACTCAAGACGATAGTTACCGGATAAGGCGCAGCGGTCGGGCTGAACG
GGGGGTTCGTGCACACAGCCCAGCTTGGAGCGAACGACCTACACCGAACTGAGATACCTACAGCGTGAGC
TATGAGAAAGCGCCACGCTTCCCGAAGGGAGAAAGGCGGACAGGTATCCGGTAAGCGGCAGGGTCGGAAC
AGGAGAGCGCACGAGGGAGCTTCCAGGGGGAAACGCCTGGTATCTTTATAGTCCTGTCGGGTTTCGCCAC
CTCTGACTTGAGCGTCGATTTTTGTGATGCTCGTCAGGGGGGCGGAGCCTATGGAAAAACGCCAGCAACG
CGGCCTTTTTACGGTTCCTGGCCTTTTGCTGGCCTTTTGCTCACATGTTCTTTCCTGCGTTATCCCCTGA
TTCTGTGGATAACCGTATTACCGCCTTTGAGTGAGCTGATACCGCTCGCCGCAGCCGAACGACCGAGCGC
AGCGAGTCAGTGAGCGAGGAAGCGGAAGAGCGCCCAATACGCAAACCGCCTCTCCCCGCGCGTTGGCCGA
TTCATTAATGCAGGATCTCGATCCCGCGAAATTAATACGACTCACTATAGGGAGACCACAACGGTTTCCC
TCTAGAAATAATTTTGTTTAACTTTAAGAAGGAGATATACATATGCGGGGTTCTCATCATCATCATCATC
ATGGTATGGCTAGCATGACTGGTGGACAGCAAATGGGTCGGGATCTGTACGACGATGACGATAAGGATCG
ATGGGGATCCGAGCTCGAGACAAGTTTGTACAAAAAAGCAGGCTTCATGGCGACAGGTACTGTAAAATGG
TTTAATGCGGAAAAGGGATTCGGGTTCATCGCGCCAGACAATGGAACAGCTGATGTTTTCGCTCATTACT
CTGCCATCGCCACAGGTGGTTACAAATCTTTGGACGAAAACCAAAAGGTGGAGTTTGAAGTAGCACAAGG
TCCTAAAGGTCCGCAAGCTGAGAATATCCGCCCTTTGTAAGACCCAGCTTTCTTGTACAAAGTGGTGCTC
GAGATCTGCAGCTGGTACCATGGAATTCGAAGCTTGATCCGGCTGCTAACAAAGCCCGAAAGGAAGCTGA
GTTGGCTGCTGCCACCGCTGAGCAATAACTAGCATAACCCCTTGGGGCCTCTAAACGGGTCTTGAGGGGT
TTTTTGCTGAAAGGAGGAACTATATCCGGATCTGGCGTAATAGCGAAGAGGCCCGCACCGATCGCCCTTC
CCAACAGTTGCGCAGCCTGAATGGCGAATGGG
[124 nt withheld, positions 1503-1626]
C
[91 nt withheld, positions 1628-1718]
A
[49 nt withheld, positions 1720-1768]
CCTTTGACGTTGGAGTCCACGTTCTTT
[37 nt withheld, positions 1796-1832]
ACCCTATCTCGGTCTATTCTTTTGATTTATAAGGGATTTTGCCGATTTCGGCCTATTGGTTAAAAAATGA
GCTGATTTAACAAAAATTTAACGCGAATTTTAACAAAATATTAACGCTTACAATTTAGGTGGCACTTTTC
GGGGAAATGTGCGCGGAACCCCTATTTGTTTATTTTTCTAAATACATTCAAATATGTATCCGCTCATGAG
ACAATAACCCTGATAAATGCTTCAATAATATTGAAAAAGGAAGAGTATGAGTATTCAACATTTCCGTGTC
GCCCTTATTCCCTTTTTTGCGGCATTTTGCCTTCCTGTTTTTGCTCACCCAGAAACGCTGGTGAAAGTAA
AAGATGCTGAAGATCAGTTGGGTGCACGAGTGGGTTACATCGAACTGGATCTCAACAGCGGTAAGATCCT
TGAGAGTTTTCGCCCCGAAGAACGTTTTCCAATGATGAGCACTTTTAAAGTTCTGCTATGTGGCGCGGTA
TTATCCCGTATTGACGCCGGGCAAGAGCAACTCGGTCGCCGCATACACTATTCTCAGAATGACTTGGTTG
AGTACTCACCAGTCACAGAAAAGCATCTTACGGATGGCATGACAGTAAGAGAATTATGCAGTGCTGCCAT
AACCATGAGTGATAACACTGCGGCCAACTTACTTCTGACAACGATCGGAGGACCGAAGGAGCTAACCGCT
TTTTTGCACAACATGGGGGATCATGTAACTCGCCTTGATCGTTGGGAACCGGAGCTGAATGAAGCCATAC
CAAACGACGAGCGTGACACCACGATGCCTGTAGCAATGGCAACAACGTTGCGCAAACTATTAACTGGCGA
ACTACTTACTCTAGCTTCCCGGCAACAATTAATAGACTGGATGGAGGCGGATAAAGTTGCAGGACCACTT
CTGCGCTCGGCCCTTCCGGCTGGCTGGTTTATTGCTGATAAATCTGGAGCCGGTGAGCGTGGGTCTCGCG
GTATCATTGCAGCACTGGGGCCAGATGGTAAGCCCTCCCGTATCGTAGTTATCTACACGACGGGGAGTCA
GGCAACTATGGATGAACGAAATAGACAGATCGCTGAGATAGGTGCCTCACTGATTAAGCATTGGTAACTG
TCAGACCAAGTTTACTCATATATACTTTAGATTGATTTAAAACTTCATTTTTAATTTAAAAGGATCTAGG
TGAAGATCCTTTTTGATAATCTCATGACCAAAATCCCTTAACGTGAGTTTTCGTTCCACTGAGCGTCAGA
CCCCGTAGAAAAGATCAAAGGATCTTCTTGAGATCCTTTTTTTCTGCGCGTAATCTGCTGCTTGCAAAC
